>Addgene plasmid #91571 | pET28a-GGG-ELP(40nm)-Cys | depositor full sequence | sequence record 176193 | Full sequence
GCACCTGTGGCGCCGGTGATGCCGGCCACGATGCGTCCGGCGTAGAGGATCGAGATCTCGATCCCGCGAA
ATTAATACGACTCACTATAGGGGAATTGTGAGCGGATAACAATTCCCCTGTAGAAATAATTTTGTTTAAC
TTTAAGAAGGAGATATACATATGGGGGGCGGTGTGCCGGGAGAAGGAGTCCCTGGTGTCGGTGTCCCAGG
CGTGGGTGTTCCGGGTGTGGGCGTTCCAGGCGTAGGCGTACCGGGCGCGGGTGTTCCTGGTGCTGGTGTT
CCGGGCGGCGGTGTTCCGGGGGGTGGCGTTCCGGGTGAAGGAGTACCAGGCGAAGGCGTGCCGGGTGTCG
GTGTCCCAGGCGTGGGTGTTCCGGGTGTGGGCGTTCCAGGCGTAGGCGTACCGGGCGCGGGTGTTCCTGG
TGCTGGTGTTCCGGGCGGCGGTGTTCCGGGGGGTGGCGTTCCGGGTGAAGGTTGCTAACTCGAGTAAGAT
CCGGCTGCTAACAAAGCCCGAAAGGAAGCTGAGTTGGCTGCTGCCACCGCTGAGCAATAACTAGCATAAC
CCCTTGGGGCCTCTAAACGGGTCTTGAGGGGTTTTTTGCTGAAAGGAGGAACTATATCCGGATTGGCGAA
TGGG
[124 nt withheld, positions 635-758]
C
[91 nt withheld, positions 760-850]
A
[49 nt withheld, positions 852-900]
CCTTTGACGTTGGAGTCCACGTTCTTT
[37 nt withheld, positions 928-964]
ACCCTATCTCGGTCTATTCTTTTGATTTATAAGGGATTTTGCCGATTTCGGCCTATTGGTTAAAAAATGA
GCTGATTTAACAAAAATTTAACGCGAATTTTAACAAAATATTAACGTTTACAATTTCAGGTGGCACTTTT
CGGGGAAATGTGCGCGGAACCCCTATTTGTTTATTTTTCTAAATACATTCAAATATGTATCCGCTCATGA
ATTAATTCTTAGAAAAACTCATCGAGCATCAAATGAAACTGCAATTTATTCATATCAGGATTATCAATAC
CATATTTTTGAAAAAGCCGTTTCTGTAATGAAGGAGAAAACTCACCGAGGCAGTTCCATAGGATGGCAAG
ATCCTGGTATCGGTCTGCGATTCCGACTCGTCCAACATCAATACAACCTATTAATTTCCCCTCGTCAAAA
ATAAGGTTATCAAGTGAGAAATCACCATGAGTGACGACTGAATCCGGTGAGAATGGCAAAAGTTTATGCA
TTTCTTTCCAGACTTGTTCAACAGGCCAGCCATTACGCTCGTCATCAAAATCACTCGCATCAACCAAACC
GTTATTCATTCGTGATTGCGCCTGAGCGAGACGAAATACGCGATCGCTGTTAAAAGGACAATTACAAACA
GGAATCGAATGCAACCGGCGCAGGAACACTGCCAGCGCATCAACAATATTTTCACCTGAATCAGGATATT
CTTCTAATACCTGGAATGCTGTTTTCCCGGGGATCGCAGTGGTGAGTAACCATGCATCATCAGGAGTACG
GATAAAATGCTTGATGGTCGGAAGAGGCATAAATTCCGTCAGCCAGTTTAGTCTGACCATCTCATCTGTA
ACATCATTGGCAACGCTACCTTTGCCATGTTTCAGAAACAACTCTGGCGCATCGGGCTTCCCATACAATC
GATAGATTGTCGCACCTGATTGCCCGACATTATCGCGAGCCCATTTATACCCATATAAATCAGCATCCAT
GTTGGAATTTAATCGCGGCCTAGAGCAAGACGTTTCCCGTTGAATATGGCTCATAACACCCCTTGTATTA
CTGTTTATGTAAGCAGACAGTTTTATTGTTCATGACCAAAATCCCTTAACGTGAGTTTTCGTTCCACTGA
GCGTCAGACCCCGTAGAAAAGATCAAAGGATCTTCTTGAGATCCTTTTTTTCTGCGCGTAATCTGCTGCT
TGCAAACAAAAAAACCACCGCTACCAGCGGTGGTTTGTTTGCCGGATCAAGAGCTACCAACTCTTTTTCC
GAAGGTAACTGGCTTCAGCAGAGCGCAGATACCAAATACTGTCCTTCTAGTGTAGCCGTAGTTAGGCCAC
CACTTCAAGAACTCTGTAGCACCGCCTACATACCTCGCTCTGCTAATCCTGTTACCAGTGGCTGCTGCCA
GTGGCGATAAGTCGTGTCTTACCGGGTTGGACTCAAGACGATAGTTACCGGATAAGGCGCAGCGGTCGGG
CTGAACGGGGGGTTCGTGCACACAGCCCAGCTTGGAGCGAACGACCTACACCGAACTGAGATACCTACAG
CGTGAGCTATGAGAAAGCGCCACGCTTCCCGAAGGGAGAAAGGCGGACAGGTATCCGGTAAGCGGCAGGG
TCGGAACAGGAGAGCGCACGAGGGAGCTTCCAGGGGGAAACGCCTGGTATCTTTATAGTCCTGTCGGGTT
TCGCCACCTCTGACTTGAGCGTCGATTTTTGTGATGCTCGTCAGGGGGGCGGAGCCTATGGAAAAACGCC
AGCAACGCGGCCTTTTTACGGTTCCTGGCCTTTTGCTGGCCTTTTGCTCACATGTTCTTTCCTGCGTTAT
CCCCTGATTCTGTGGATAACCGTATTACCGCCTTTGAGTGAGCTGATACCGCTCGCCGCAGCCGAACGAC
CGAGCGCAGCGAGTCAGTGAGCGAGGAAGCGGAAGAGCGCCTGATGCGGTATTTTCTCCTTACGCATCTG
TGCGGTATTTCACACCGCATATATGGTGCACTCTCAGTACAATCTGCTCTGATGCCGCATAGTTAAGCCA
GTATACACTCCGCTATCGCTACGTGACTGGGTCATGGCTGCGCCCCGACACCCGCCAACACCCGCTGACG
CGCCCTGACGGGCTTGTCTGCTCCCGGCATCCGCTTACAGACAAGCTGTGACCGTCTCCGGGAGCTGCAT
GTGTCAGAGGTTTTCACCGTCATCACCGAAACGCGCGAGGCAGCTGCGGTAAAGCTCATCAGCGTGGTCG
TGAAGCGATTCACAGATGTCTGCCTGTTCATCCGCGTCCAGCTCGTTGAGTTTCTCCAGAAGCGTTAATG
TCTGGCTTCTGATAAAGCGGGCCATGTTAAGGGCGGTTTTTTCCTGTTTGGTCACTGATGCCTCCGTGTA
AGGGGGATTTCTGTTCATGGGGGTAATGATACCGATGAAACGAGAGAGGATGCTCACGATACGGGTTACT
GATGATGAACATGCCCGGTTACTGGAACGTTGTGAGGGTAAACAACTGGCGGTATGGATGCGGCGGGACC
AGAGAAAAATCACTCAGGGTCAATGCCAGCGCTTCGTTAATACAGATGTAGGTGTTCCACAGGGTAGCCA
GCAGCATCCTGCGATGCAGATCCGGAACATAATGGTGCAGGGCGCTGACTTCCGCGTTTCCAGACTTTAC
GAAACACGGAAACCGAAGACCATTCATGTTGTTGCTCAGGTCGCAGACGTTTTGCAGCAGCAGTCGCTTC
ACGTTCGCTCGCGTATCGGTGATTCATTCTGCTAACCAGTAAGGCAACCCCGCCAGCCTAGCCGGGTCCT
CAACGACAGGAGCACGATCATGCGCACCCGTGGGGCCGCCATGCCGGCGATAATGGCCTGCTTCTCGCCG
AAACGTTTGGTGGCGGGACCAGTGACGAAGGCTTGAGCGAGGGCGTGCAAGATTCCGAATACCGCAAGCG
ACAGGCCGATCATCGTCGCGCTCCAGCGAAAGCGGTCCTCGCCGAAAATGACCCAGAGCGCTGCCGGCAC
CTGTCCTACGAGTTGCATGATAAAGAAGACAGTCATAAGTGCGGCGACGATAGTCATGCCCCGCGCCCAC
CGGAAGGAGCTGACTGGGTTGAAGGCTCTCAAGGGCATCGGTCGAGATCCCGGTGCCTAATGAGTGAGCT
AACTTACATTAATTGCGTTGCGCTCACTGCCCGCTTTCCAGTCGGGAAACCTGTCGTGCCAGCTGCATTA
ATGAATCGGCCAACGCGCGGGGAGAGGCGGTTTGCGTATTGGGCGCCAGGGTGGTTTTTCTTTTCACCAG
TGAGACGGGCAACAGCTGATTGCCCTTCACCGCCTGGCCCTGAGAGAGTTGCAGCAAGCGGTCCACGCTG
GTTTGCCCCAGCAGGCGAAAATCCTGTTTGATGGTGGTTAACGGCGGGATATAACATGAGCTGTCTTCGG
TATCGTCGTATCCCACTACCGAGATATCCGCACCAACGCGCAGCCCGGACTCGGTAATGGCGCGCATTGC
GCCCAGCGCCATCTGATCGTTGGCAACCAGCATCGCAGTGGGAACGATGCCCTCATTCAGCATTTGCATG
GTTTGTTGAAAACCGGACATGGCACTCCAGTCGCCTTCCCGTTCCGCTATCGGCTGAATTTGATTGCGAG
TGAGATATTTATGCCAGCCAGCCAGACGCAGACGCGCCGAGACAGAACTTAATGGGCCCGCTAACAGCGC
GATTTGCTGGTGACCCAATGCGACCAGATGCTCCACGCCCAGTCGCGTACCGTCTTCATGGGAGAAAATA
ATACTGTTGATGGGTGTCTGGTCAGAGACATCAAGAAATAACGCCGGAACATTAGTGCAGGCAGCTTCCA
CAGCAATGGCATCCTGGTCATCCAGCGGATAGTTAATGATCAGCCCACTGACGCGTTGCGCGAGAAGATT
GTGCACCGCCGCTTTACAGGCTTCGACGCCGCTTCGTTCTACCATCGACACCACCACGCTGGCACCCAGT
TGATCGGCGCGAGATTTAATCGCCGCGACAATTTGCGACGGCGCGTGCAGGGCCAGACTGGAGGTGGCAA
CGCCAATCAGCAACGACTGTTTGCCCGCCAGTTGTTGTGCCACGCGGTTGGGAATGTAATTCAGCTCCGC
CATCGCCGCTTCCACTTTTTCCCGCGTTTTCGCAGAAACGTGGCTGGCCTGGTTCACCACGCGGGAAACG
GTCTGATAAGAGACACCGGCATACTCTGCGACATCGTATAACGTTACTGGTTTCACATTCACCACCCTGA
ATTGACTCTCTTCCGGGCGCTATCATGCCATACCGCGAAAGGTTTTGCGCCATTCGATGGTGTCCGGGAT
CTCGACGCTCTCCCTTATGCGACTCCTGCATTAGGAAGCAGCCCAGTAGTAGGTTGAGGCCGTTGAGCAC
CGCCGCCGCAAGGAATGGTGCATGCAAGGAGATGGCGCCCAACAGTCCCCCGGCCACGGGGCCTGCCACC
ATACCCACGCCGAAACAAGCGCTCATGAGCCCGAAGTGGCGAGCCCGATCTTCCCCATCGGTGATGTCGG
CGATATAGGCGCCAGCAACC
Features (pLannotate 1.2.2; 17 found; start..end, strand, type, name):
     73..91      +  promoter       T7 promoter: promoter for bacteriophage T7 RNA polymerase
     92..116     +  protein_bind   lac operator: The lac repressor binds to the lac operator to inhibit transcription in E. coli. This inhibition can be relieved by adding lactose or isopropyl-β-D-thiogalactopyranoside (IPTG). lac repressor encoded by lacI
    131..153     +  RBS            RBS: efficient ribosome binding site from bacteriophage T7 gene 10 (Olins and Rangwala, 1989)
    494..543     +  CDS            SET1 (fragment): solubility-enhancement tag derived from T7 phage gene 10B
    551..598     +  terminator     T7 terminator: transcription terminator for bacteriophage T7 RNA polymerase
    635..1090    +  rep_origin     f1 ori (sequence partly withheld): f1 bacteriophage origin of replication; arrow indicates direction of (+) strand synthesis
   1117..1174    +  promoter       AmpR promoter (fragment): bla
   1183..1998    -  CDS            KanR: aminoglycoside phosphotransferase; aph(3')-Ia; confers resistance to kanamycin in bacteria or G418 (Geneticin®) in eukaryotes
   2120..2708    +  rep_origin     ori: high-copy-number ColE1/pMB1/pBR322/pUC origin of replication
   2894..3036    -  misc_feature   bom: basis of mobility region from pBR322
   3138..3329    -  CDS            rop: Rop protein, which maintains plasmids at low copy number; rop
   3346..3726    +  CDS            YPB1_ECOLX: Protein predicted: Swiss-Prot protein existence level 4. From Escherichia coli.
   3798..4089    -  CDS            TcR (fragment): tetracycline efflux protein; tet; confers resistance to tetracycline
   4104..4125    -  protein_bind   CAP binding site: CAP binding activates transcription in the presence of cAMP. E. coli catabolite activator protein
   4138..5220    -  CDS            lacI: lac repressor; lacI; The lac repressor binds to the lac operator to inhibit transcription in E. coli. This inhibition can be relieved by adding lactose or isopropyl-β-D-thiogalactopyranoside (IPTG).
   5221..5298    -  promoter       lacI promoter: lacI
   5306..51      -  CDS            TcR (fragment) (across the origin): tetracycline efflux protein; tet; confers resistance to tetracycline
