>Addgene plasmid #91571 | pET28a-GGG-ELP(40nm)-Cys | addgene full sequence | sequence record 202281 | Addgene NGS Result
GCACCTGTGGCGCCGGTGATGCCGGCCACGATGCGTCCGGCGTAGAGGATCGAGATCTCGATCCCGCGAA
ATTAATACGACTCACTATAGGGGAATTGTGAGCGGATAACAATTCCCCTGTAGAAATAATTTTGTTTAAC
TTTAAGAAGGAGATATACATATGGGGGGCGGTGTGCCGGGAGAAGGAGTCCCTGGTGTCGGTGTCCCAGG
CGTGGGTGTTCCGGGTGTGGGCGTTCCAGGCGTAGGCGTACCGGGCGCGGGTGTTCCTGGTGCTGGTGTT
CCGGGCGGCGGTGTTCCGGGGGGTGGCGTTCCGGGTGAAGGAGTACCAGGCGAAGGCGTGCCGGGTGTCG
GTGTCCCAGGCGTGGGTGTTCCGGGTGTGGGCGTTCCAGGCGTAGGCGTACCGGGCGCGGGTGTTCCTGG
TGCTGGTGTTCCGGGCGGCGGTGTTCCGGGGGGTGGCGTTCCGGGTGAAGGTTGCTAACTCGAGTAAGAT
CCGGCTGCTAACAAAGCCCGAAAGGAAGCTGAGTTGGCTGCTGCCACCGCTGAGCAATAACTAGCATAAC
CCCTTGGGGCCTCTAAACGGGTCTTGAGGGGTTTTTTGCTGAAAGGAGGAACTATATCCGGATTGGCGAA
TGGG
[124 nt withheld, positions 635-758]
C
[91 nt withheld, positions 760-850]
A
[49 nt withheld, positions 852-900]
CCTTTGACGTTGGAGTCCACGTTCTTT
[37 nt withheld, positions 928-964]
ACCCTATCTCGGTCTATTCTTTTGATTTATAAGGGATTTTGCCGATTTCGGCCTATTGGTTAAAAAATGA
GCTGATTTAACAAAAATTTAACGCGAATTTTAACAAAATATTAACGCTTACAATTTAGGTGGCACTTTTC
GGGGAAATGTGCGCGGAACCCCTATTTGTTTATTTTTCTAAATACATTCAAATATGTATCCGCTCATGAA
TTAATTCTTAGAAAAACTCATCGAGCATCAAATGAAACTGCAATTTATTCATATCAGGATTATCAATACC
ATATTTTTGAAAAAGCCGTTTCTGTAATGAAGGAGAAAACTCACCGAGGCAGTTCCATAGGATGGCAAGA
TCCTGGTATCGGTCTGCGATTCCGACTCGTCCAACATCAATACAACCTATTAATTTCCCCTCGTCAAAAA
TAAGGTTATCAAGTGAGAAATCACCATGAGTGACGACTGAATCCGGTGAGAATGGCAAAAGTTTATGCAT
TTCTTTCCAGACTTGTTCAACAGGCCAGCCATTACGCTCGTCATCAAAATCACTCGCATCAACCAAACCG
TTATTCATTCGTGATTGCGCCTGAGCGAGACGAAATACGCGATCGCTGTTAAAAGGACAATTACAAACAG
GAATCGAATGCAACCGGCGCAGGAACACTGCCAGCGCATCAACAATATTTTCACCTGAATCAGGATATTC
TTCTAATACCTGGAATGCTGTTTTCCCGGGGATCGCAGTGGTGAGTAACCATGCATCATCAGGAGTACGG
ATAAAATGCTTGATGGTCGGAAGAGGCATAAATTCCGTCAGCCAGTTTAGTCTGACCATCTCATCTGTAA
CATCATTGGCAACGCTACCTTTGCCATGTTTCAGAAACAACTCTGGCGCATCGGGCTTCCCATACAATCG
ATAGATTGTCGCACCTGATTGCCCGACATTATCGCGAGCCCATTTATACCCATATAAATCAGCATCCATG
TTGGAATTTAATCGCGGCCTAGAGCAAGACGTTTCCCGTTGAATATGGCTCATAACACCCCTTGTATTAC
TGTTTATGTAAGCAGACAGTTTTATTGTTCATGACCAAAATCCCTTAACGTGAGTTTTCGTTCCACTGAG
CGTCAGACCCCGTAGAAAAGATCAAAGGATCTTCTTGAGATCCTTTTTTTCTGCGCGTAATCTGCTGCTT
GCAAACAAAAAAACCACCGCTACCAGCGGTGGTTTGTTTGCCGGATCAAGAGCTACCAACTCTTTTTCCG
AAGGTAACTGGCTTCAGCAGAGCGCAGATACCAAATACTGTCCTTCTAGTGTAGCCGTAGTTAGGCCACC
ACTTCAAGAACTCTGTAGCACCGCCTACATACCTCGCTCTGCTAATCCTGTTACCAGTGGCTGCTGCCAG
TGGCGATAAGTCGTGTCTTACCGGGTTGGACTCAAGACGATAGTTACCGGATAAGGCGCAGCGGTCGGGC
TGAACGGGGGGTTCGTGCACACAGCCCAGCTTGGAGCGAACGACCTACACCGAACTGAGATACCTACAGC
GTGAGCTATGAGAAAGCGCCACGCTTCCCGAAGGGAGAAAGGCGGACAGGTATCCGGTAAGCGGCAGGGT
CGGAACAGGAGAGCGCACGAGGGAGCTTCCAGGGGGAAACGCCTGGTATCTTTATAGTCCTGTCGGGTTT
CGCCACCTCTGACTTGAGCGTCGATTTTTGTGATGCTCGTCAGGGGGGCGGAGCCTATGGAAAAACGCCA
GCAACGCGGCCTTTTTACGGTTCCTGGCCTTTTGCTGGCCTTTTGCTCACATGTTCTTTCCTGCGTTATC
CCCTGATTCTGTGGATAACCGTATTACCGCCTTTGAGTGAGCTGATACCGCTCGCCGCAGCCGAACGACC
GAGCGCAGCGAGTCAGTGAGCGAGGAAGCGGAAGAGCGCCTGATGCGGTATTTTCTCCTTACGCATCTGT
GCGGTATTTCACACCGCAATGGTGCACTCTCAGTACAATCTGCTCTGATGCCGCATAGTTAAGCCAGTAT
ACACTCCGCTATCGCTACGTGACTGGGTCATGGCTGCGCCCCGACACCCGCCAACACCCGCTGACGCGCC
CTGACGGGCTTGTCTGCTCCCGGCATCCGCTTACAGACAAGCTGTGACCGTCTCCGGGAGCTGCATGTGT
CAGAGGTTTTCACCGTCATCACCGAAACGCGCGAGGCAGCTGCGGTAAAGCTCATCAGCGTGGTCGTGAA
GCGATTCACAGATGTCTGCCTGTTCATCCGCGTCCAGCTCGTTGAGTTTCTCCAGAAGCGTTAATGTCTG
GCTTCTGATAAAGCGGGCCATGTTAAGGGCGGTTTTTTCCTGTTTGGTCACTGATGCCTCCGTGTAAGGG
GGATTTCTGTTCATGGGGGTAATGATACCGATGAAACGAGAGAGGATGCTCACGATACGGGTTACTGATG
ATGAACATGCCCGGTTACTGGAACGTTGTGAGGGTAAACAACTGGCGGTATGGATGCGGCGGGACCAGAG
AAAAATCACTCAGGGTCAATGCCAGCGCTTCGTTAATACAGATGTAGGTGTTCCACAGGGTAGCCAGCAG
CATCCTGCGATGCAGATCCGGAACATAATGGTGCAGGGCGCTGACTTCCGCGTTTCCAGACTTTACGAAA
CACGGAAACCGAAGACCATTCATGTTGTTGCTCAGGTCGCAGACGTTTTGCAGCAGCAGTCGCTTCACGT
TCGCTCGCGTATCGGTGATTCATTCTGCTAACCAGTAAGGCAACCCCGCCAGCCTAGCCGGGTCCTCAAC
GACAGGAGCACGATCATGCGCACCCGTGGGGCCGCCATGCCGGCGATAATGGCCTGCTTCTCGCCGAAAC
GTTTGGTGGCGGGACCAGTGACGAAGGCTTGAGCGAGGGCGTGCAAGATTCCGAATACCGCAAGCGACAG
GCCGATCATCGTCGCGCTCCAGCGAAAGCGGTCCTCGCCGAAAATGACCCAGAGCGCTGCCGGCACCTGT
CCTACGAGTTGCATGATAAAGAAGACAGTCATAAGTGCGGCGACGATAGTCATGCCCCGCGCCCACCGGA
AGGAGCTGACTGGGTTGAAGGCTCTCAAGGGCATCGGTCGAGATCCCGGTGCCTAATGAGTGAGCTAACT
TACATTAATTGCGTTGCGCTCACTGCCCGCTTTCCAGTCGGGAAACCTGTCGTGCCAGCTGCATTAATGA
ATCGGCCAACGCGCGGGGAGAGGCGGTTTGCGTATTGGGCGCCAGGGTGGTTTTTCTTTTCACCAGTGAG
ACGGGCAACAGCTGATTGCCCTTCACCGCCTGGCCCTGAGAGAGTTGCAGCAAGCGGTCCACGCTGGTTT
GCCCCAGCAGGCGAAAATCCTGTTTGATGGTGGTTAACGGCGGGATATAACATGAGCTGTCTTCGGTATC
GTCGTATCCCACTACCGAGATATCCGCACCAACGCGCAGCCCGGACTCGGTAATGGCGCGCATTGCGCCC
AGCGCCATCTGATCGTTGGCAACCAGCATCGCAGTGGGAACGATGCCCTCATTCAGCATTTGCATGGTTT
GTTGAAAACCGGACATGGCACTCCAGTCGCCTTCCCGTTCCGCTATCGGCTGAATTTGATTGCGAGTGAG
ATATTTATGCCAGCCAGCCAGACGCAGACGCGCCGAGACAGAACTTAATGGGCCCGCTAACAGCGCGATT
TGCTGGTGACCCAATGCGACCAGATGCTCCACGCCCAGTCGCGTACCGTCTTCATGGGAGAAAATAATAC
TGTTGATGGGTGTCTGGTCAGAGACATCAAGAAATAACGCCGGAACATTAGTGCAGGCAGCTTCCACAGC
AATGGCATCCTGGTCATCCAGCGGATAGTTAATGATCAGCCCACTGACGCGTTGCGCGAGAAGATTGTGC
ACCGCCGCTTTACAGGCTTCGACGCCGCTTCGTTCTACCATCGACACCACCACGCTGGCACCCAGTTGAT
CGGCGCGAGATTTAATCGCCGCGACAATTTGCGACGGCGCGTGCAGGGCCAGACTGGAGGTGGCAACGCC
AATCAGCAACGACTGTTTGCCCGCCAGTTGTTGTGCCACGCGGTTGGGAATGTAATTCAGCTCCGCCATC
GCCGCTTCCACTTTTTCCCGCGTTTTCGCAGAAACGTGGCTGGCCTGGTTCACCACGCGGGAAACGGTCT
GATAAGAGACACCGGCATACTCTGCGACATCGTATAACGTTACTGGTTTCACATTCACCACCCTGAATTG
ACTCTCTTCCGGGCGCTATCATGCCATACCGCGAAAGGTTTTGCGCCATTCGATGGTGTCCGGGATCTCG
ACGCTCTCCCTTATGCGACTCCTGCATTAGGAAGCAGCCCAGTAGTAGGTTGAGGCCGTTGAGCACCGCC
GCCGCAAGGAATGGTGCATGCAAGGAGATGGCGCCCAACAGTCCCCCGGCCACGGGGCCTGCCACCATAC
CCACGCCGAAACAAGCGCTCATGAGCCCGAAGTGGCGAGCCCGATCTTCCCCATCGGTGATGTCGGCGAT
ATAGGCGCCAGCAACC
Features (pLannotate 1.2.2; 17 found; start..end, strand, type, name):
     73..91      +  promoter       T7 promoter: promoter for bacteriophage T7 RNA polymerase
     92..116     +  protein_bind   lac operator: The lac repressor binds to the lac operator to inhibit transcription in E. coli. This inhibition can be relieved by adding lactose or isopropyl-β-D-thiogalactopyranoside (IPTG). lac repressor encoded by lacI
    131..153     +  RBS            RBS: efficient ribosome binding site from bacteriophage T7 gene 10 (Olins and Rangwala, 1989)
    494..543     +  CDS            SET1 (fragment): solubility-enhancement tag derived from T7 phage gene 10B
    551..598     +  terminator     T7 terminator: transcription terminator for bacteriophage T7 RNA polymerase
    635..1063    +  rep_origin     f1 ori (sequence partly withheld): f1 bacteriophage origin of replication; arrow indicates direction of (+) strand synthesis
   1116..1173    +  promoter       AmpR promoter (fragment): bla
   1182..1997    -  CDS            KanR: aminoglycoside phosphotransferase; aph(3')-Ia; confers resistance to kanamycin in bacteria or G418 (Geneticin®) in eukaryotes
   2119..2707    +  rep_origin     ori: high-copy-number ColE1/pMB1/pBR322/pUC origin of replication
   2893..3032    -  misc_feature   bom: basis of mobility region from pBR322
   3134..3325    -  CDS            rop: Rop protein, which maintains plasmids at low copy number; rop
   3342..3722    +  CDS            YPB1_ECOLX: Protein predicted: Swiss-Prot protein existence level 4. From Escherichia coli.
   3794..4085    -  CDS            TcR (fragment): tetracycline efflux protein; tet; confers resistance to tetracycline
   4100..4121    -  protein_bind   CAP binding site: CAP binding activates transcription in the presence of cAMP. E. coli catabolite activator protein
   4134..5216    -  CDS            lacI: lac repressor; lacI; The lac repressor binds to the lac operator to inhibit transcription in E. coli. This inhibition can be relieved by adding lactose or isopropyl-β-D-thiogalactopyranoside (IPTG).
   5217..5294    -  promoter       lacI promoter: lacI
   5302..51      -  CDS            TcR (fragment) (across the origin): tetracycline efflux protein; tet; confers resistance to tetracycline
