[The description below was written by a language model from this plasmid's Addgene catalogue record and pLannotate feature annotations shown in this document.]
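Description:
pET28a-GGG-ELP(40nm)-Cys is a bacterial expression plasmid built on the Novagen pET28a backbone, about 5.5 kb in total, for producing a short synthetic elastin-like polypeptide (ELP) in E. coli. It is maintained through a pBR322-type ColE1 origin together with the rop gene and bom region, consistent with its listing as low copy, and it is selected with kanamycin through the aph(3')-Ia resistance gene. An f1 origin is also present. The small tetracycline-resistance and AmpR-promoter fragments picked up by the annotation appear to be non-functional backbone remnants.

The 315 bp insert sits between the T7 promoter/lac operator/T7 gene 10 ribosome binding site and the T7 terminator. Expression therefore depends on T7 RNA polymerase supplied by a DE3-type host, and it is held in check by the plasmid-encoded lacI repressor until induction. The insert encodes two copies of a ten-pentapeptide block of VPGXG repeats in which the guest residue varies among glutamate, valine, alanine and glycine. An N-terminal triglycine serves as the nucleophile for sortase-mediated ligation, and a single C-terminal cysteine allows thiol-based coupling. The gene was assembled with BsaI sites that were destroyed during cloning.

Automated annotation does not label the repetitive ELP coding region itself, leaving that interval blank, and the short "SET1" fragment just before the terminator is probably a backbone-derived match rather than a designed tag. The depositor and sequencing-derived records differ by only a few nucleotides and share the same feature layout. According to the associated publication, the polypeptide serves as a defined-length, flexible linker for site-specific tethering of proteins in single-molecule force spectroscopy.
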