Addgene plasmid #91571: pET28a-GGG-ELP(40nm)-Cys
Purpose: Elastin Like Polypeptide: [(VPGEG)-(VPGVG)4-(VPGAG)2-(VPGGG)2-(VPGEG)]2, with N-Terminal Sortase Recognition Sequence GGG and a C-terminal Cysteine
Depositing lab: Hermann Gaub. Depositing organization: Ludwig-Maximilians-Universitaet Muenchen (LMU). Publication: Elastin-like Polypeptide Linkers for Single-Molecule Force Spectroscopy. Ott W, Jobst MA, Bauer MS, Durner E, Milles LF, Nash MA, Gaub HE. ACS Nano. 2017 Jun 12. doi: 10.1021/acsnano.7b02694. PubMed 28591514.
Backbone
  Vector backbone: pET28a
  Backbone manufacturer: Novagen
  Backbone size w/o insert (bp): 5219
  Total vector size (bp): 5534
  Vector type: Bacterial Expression
Growth in bacteria
  Bacterial resistance: Kanamycin, 50 μg/mL
  Growth temperature: 37°C
  Growth strain: DH5alpha
  Growth instructions: For protein production transformed NiCo21(DE3) strains in auto induction media (supplemented with 5 mg/ml proline, valine and 10 mg/ml glycin) were grown for 24 hrs (6 hrs 37°C, 18 hrs 25°C).
  Copy number: Low Copy
Gene/Insert
  Gene/Insert name: GGG-ELP(40nm)-Cys (alt name: Elastin like polypeptide)
  Species: Synthetic
  Insert size (bp): 315
  Promoter: T7
  Tag / fusion protein: Sortase-Tag (N terminal on insert); Cysteine (C terminal on insert)
  Cloning method: Restriction Enzyme; 5′ cloning site BsaI-HF (destroyed during cloning); 3′ cloning site BsaI-HF (destroyed during cloning)
  Sequencing primers: 5′ CCGATCTTCCCCATCGGT; 3′ CTAGTTATTGCTCAGCGGT
Terms and licenses: Academic/Nonprofit Terms; Industry Terms: Not Available to Industry
Depositor comments: The underlying cloning procedure of the employed ELP genes is described in this article: Ott, W.; Nicolaus, T.; Gaub, H. E.; Nash, M. A. Sequence-Independent Cloning and Post-Translational Modification of Repetitive Protein Polymers through Sortase and Sfp-Mediated Enzymatic Ligation. Biomacromolecules 2016, 17, 1330−1338.
How to cite: pET28a-GGG-ELP(40nm)-Cys was a gift from Hermann Gaub (Addgene plasmid # 91571 ; http://n2t.net/addgene:91571 ; RRID:Addgene_91571)
