>Addgene plasmid #91571 | pET28a-GGG-ELP(40nm)-Cys | depositor partial sequence | sequence record 176194 | Reading Frame sequence - fully sequenced
ATGGGGGGCGGTGTGCCGGGAGAAGGAGTCCCTGGTGTCGGTGTCCCAGGCGTGGGTGTTCCGGGTGTGG
GCGTTCCAGGCGTAGGCGTACCGGGCGCGGGTGTTCCTGGTGCTGGTGTTCCGGGCGGCGGTGTTCCGGG
GGGTGGCGTTCCGGGTGAAGGAGTACCAGGCGAAGGCGTGCCGGGTGTCGGTGTCCCAGGCGTGGGTGTT
CCGGGTGTGGGCGTTCCAGGCGTAGGCGTACCGGGCGCGGGTGTTCCTGGTGCTGGTGTTCCGGGCGGCG
GTGTTCCGGGGGGTGGCGTTCCGGGTGAAGGTTGCTAA
